Addgene plasmid #98376: TUBG1_pLX307
Purpose: Lentiviral expression of TUBG1
Depositing lab: William Hahn & Sefi Rosenbluh. Depositing organization: Monash University. Publication: Genetic and Proteomic Interrogation of Lower Confidence Candidate Genes Reveals Signaling Networks in beta-Catenin-Active Cancers. Rosenbluh J, Mercer J, Shrestha Y, Oliver R, Tamayo P, Doench JG, Tirosh I, Piccioni F, Hartenian E, Horn H, Fagbami L, Root DE, Jaffe J, Lage K, Boehm JS, Hahn WC. Cell Syst. 2016 Sep 28;3(3):302-316.e4. doi: 10.1016/j.cels.2016.09.001. PubMed 27684187.
Backbone
  Vector backbone: pLX307
  Backbone manufacturer: David Root (Addgene plasmid # 41392)
  Vector type: Mammalian Expression, Lentiviral
  Selectable markers: Puromycin
Growth in bacteria
  Bacterial resistance: Ampicillin, 100 μg/mL
  Growth temperature: 37°C
  Growth strain: NEB Stable
  Copy number: High Copy
Gene/Insert
  Gene/Insert name: TUBG1
  Species: H. sapiens (human)
  Entrez Gene: TUBG1 (a.k.a. CDCBM4, GCP-1, TUBG, TUBGCP1)
  Promoter: E1Fa
  Tag / fusion protein: V5 (C terminal on backbone)
  Cloning method: Gateway Cloning
  Sequencing primers: 5′ TTCTTCCATTTCAGGTGTCGTGAG; 3′ GTGGATACGCTGCTTTAATGCCTT
Terms and licenses: Academic/Nonprofit Terms; Industry Terms: Not Available to Industry
How to cite: TUBG1_pLX307 was a gift from William Hahn & Sefi Rosenbluh (Addgene plasmid # 98376 ; http://n2t.net/addgene:98376 ; RRID:Addgene_98376)
