[The description below was written by a language model from this plasmid's Addgene catalogue record and pLannotate feature annotations shown in this document.]
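Description:
TUBG1_pLX307 is a lentiviral mammalian expression plasmid carrying the human TUBG1 open reading frame, which encodes gamma-tubulin, the microtubule-organizing-centre component involved in microtubule minus-end nucleation, centrosome duplication and spindle formation. The ORF was moved into the pLX307 destination backbone by Gateway recombination, so it is flanked by attB1 and attB2 sites. It sits downstream of the strong constitutive human EF-1α promoter (entered as "E1Fa" in the catalogue fields) and is followed by a backbone-encoded V5 epitope, giving a C-terminally V5-tagged protein. A WPRE downstream of the cassette enhances transcript stability and expression.

The viral framework has a third-generation, self-inactivating layout. An RSV promoter drives a truncated HIV-1 5' LTR, followed by the Ψ packaging signal with a partial gag sequence, the RRE for Rev-dependent nuclear export, a cPPT/CTS element and a ΔU3 3' LTR, with an SV40 poly(A) signal beyond it. Within the proviral region, upstream of the EF-1α cassette, an SV40 early promoter drives puromycin N-acetyltransferase, allowing puromycin selection of transduced cells. In bacteria the plasmid is maintained by a high-copy ColE1/pUC origin and ampicillin resistance, and an f1 origin is also present. Short lac, T3, T7 and lacZα segments are cloning-vector remnants.

Two full sequence records are provided, and their annotations match except that the repository's sequencing result is 60 nt longer, with a short U6 promoter-like fragment between the V5 tag and the WPRE. The construct is intended for stable lentiviral expression of TUBG1, and its associated publication concerns candidate genes in β-catenin-active cancers.
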