Features (pLannotate 1.2.2; 33 found; start..end, strand, type, name):
     25..91      +  CDS            small t antigen (fragment): SV40 (simian virus 40) small t antigen
     98..1276    +  promoter       EF-1α promoter: strong constitutive promoter for human elongation factor EF-1α
   1297..1314    +  protein_bind   attB1 (fragment): mutant version of attB; core recombination site for the Gateway® BP reaction BP Clonase™
   1320..2672    +  CDS            TUBG1: TBG1_HUMAN - Also known as TUBG. Experimental evidence at protein level: Swiss-Prot protein existence level 1. Tubulin is the major constituent of microtubules. The gamma chain is found at microtubule organizing centers (MTOC) such as the spindle poles or the centrosome. Pericentriolar matrix component that regulates alpha/beta chain minus-end nucleation, centrosome duplication and spindle formation. From Homo sapiens (Human).
   2675..2698    -  protein_bind   attB2: mutant version of attB; recombination site for the Gateway® BP reaction BP Clonase™
   2706..2747    +  CDS            V5 tag: epitope tag from simian virus 5
   2798..3386    +  misc_feature   WPRE: woodchuck hepatitis virus posttranscriptional regulatory element
   3437..3456    +  misc_feature   cPPT/CTS (fragment): central polypurine tract and central termination sequence of HIV-1
   3458..3691    +  LTR            3' LTR (ΔU3): self-inactivating 3' long terminal repeat (LTR) from HIV-1
   3769..3890    +  polyA_signal   SV40 poly(A) signal: SV40 polyadenylation signal
   3930..4065    +  rep_origin     SV40 ori: SV40 origin of replication
   4086..4104    -  promoter       T7 promoter: promoter for bacteriophage T7 RNA polymerase
   4112..4267    +  CDS            lacZα (fragment): LacZα fragment of β-galactosidase; lacZ fragment
   4272..4700    +  rep_origin     f1 ori (sequence partly withheld): f1 bacteriophage origin of replication; arrow indicates direction of (+) strand synthesis
   4753..4857    +  promoter       AmpR promoter: bla
   4858..5718    +  CDS            AmpR: β-lactamase; bla; confers resistance to ampicillin, carbenicillin, and related antibiotics
   5889..6477    +  rep_origin     ori: high-copy-number ColE1/pMB1/pBR322/pUC origin of replication
   6660..6752    +  CDS            lacI (fragment): lac repressor; lacI; The lac repressor binds to the lac operator to inhibit transcription in E. coli. This inhibition can be relieved by adding lactose or isopropyl-β-D-thiogalactopyranoside (IPTG).
   6765..6786    +  protein_bind   CAP binding site: CAP binding activates transcription in the presence of cAMP. E. coli catabolite activator protein
   6801..6831    +  promoter       lac promoter: promoter for the E. coli lac operon
   6839..6855    +  protein_bind   lac operator: The lac repressor binds to the lac operator to inhibit transcription in E. coli. This inhibition can be relieved by adding lactose or isopropyl-β-D-thiogalactopyranoside (IPTG). lac repressor encoded by lacI
   6900..6918    +  promoter       T3 promoter: promoter for bacteriophage T3 RNA polymerase
   6946..7172    +  promoter       RSV promoter: Rous sarcoma virus enhancer/promoter
   7173..7353    +  LTR            5' LTR (truncated): truncated 5' long terminal repeat (LTR) from HIV-1
   7400..7525    +  misc_feature   HIV-1 Ψ: packaging signal of human immunodeficiency virus type 1
   7509..7872    +  CDS            HIV-1 gag (fragment): gag protein from human immunodeficiency virus 1; gag
   8018..8251    +  misc_feature   RRE: The Rev response element (RRE) of HIV-1 allows for Rev-dependent mRNA export from the nucleus to the cytoplasm.
   8628..8654    +  CDS            Rev (fragment): human immunodeficiency virus 1 (HIV-1) Rev protein; rev; enhances nuclear export of unspliced and incompletely spliced viral mRNAs
   8661..8684    +  promoter       SV40 promoter (fragment): SV40 early promoter
   8685..8756    +  promoter       SV40 promoter (fragment): SV40 enhancer and early promoter
   8780..8915    +  rep_origin     SV40 ori: SV40 origin of replication
   8961..9557    +  CDS            PuroR (fragment): puromycin N-acetyltransferase; pac from Streptomyces; confers resistance to puromycin
   9606..9723    +  misc_feature   cPPT/CTS: central polypurine tract and central termination sequence of HIV-1
>Addgene plasmid #98376 | TUBG1_pLX307 | depositor full sequence | sequence record 180281 | Full Sequence
GGCTCGAGGCCTGCAGGTGCAAAGATGGATAAAGTTTTAAACAGAGAGGAATCTTTGCAGCTAATGGACC
TTCTAGGTCTTGAAAGGAGTGGGAATTGGCTCCGGTGCCCGTCAGTGGGCAGAGCGCACATCGCCCACAG
TCCCCGAGAAGTTGGGGGGAGGGGTCGGCAATTGAACCGGTGCCTAGAGAAGGTGGCGCGGGGTAAACTG
GGAAAGTGATGTCGTGTACTGGCTCCGCCTTTTTCCCGAGGGTGGGGGAGAACCGTATATAAGTGCAGTA
GTCGCCGTGAACGTTCTTTTTCGCAACGGGTTTGCCGCCAGAACACAGGTAAGTGCCGTGTGTGGTTCCC
GCGGGCCTGGCCTCTTTACGGGTTATGGCCCTTGCGTGCCTTGAATTACTTCCACCTGGCTGCAGTACGT
GATTCTTGATCCCGAGCTTCGGGTTGGAAGTGGGTGGGAGAGTTCGAGGCCTTGCGCTTAAGGAGCCCCT
TCGCCTCGTGCTTGAGTTGAGGCCTGGCCTGGGCGCTGGGGCCGCCGCGTGCGAATCTGGTGGCACCTTC
GCGCCTGTCTCGCTGCTTTCGATAAGTCTCTAGCCATTTAAAATTTTTGATGACCTGCTGCGACGCTTTT
TTTCTGGCAAGATAGTCTTGTAAATGCGGGCCAAGATCTGCACACTGGTATTTCGGTTTTTGGGGCCGCG
GGCGGCGACGGGGCCCGTGCGTCCCAGCGCACATGTTCGGCGAGGCGGGGCCTGCGAGCGCGGCCACCGA
GAATCGGACGGGGGTAGTCTCAAGCTGGCCGGCCTGCTCTGGTGCCTGGCCTCGCGCCGCCGTGTATCGC
CCCGCCCTGGGCGGCAAGGCTGGCCCGGTCGGCACCAGTTGCGTGAGCGGAAAGATGGCCGCTTCCCGGC
CCTGCTGCAGGGAGCTCAAAATGGAGGACGCGGCGCTCGGGAGAGCGGGCGGGTGAGTCACCCACACAAA
GGAAAAGGGCCTTTCCGTCCTCAGCCGTCGCTTCATGTGACTCCACGGAGTACCGGGCGCCGTCCAGGCA
CCTCGATTAGTTCTCGAGCTTTTGGAGTACGTCGTCTTTAGGTTGGGGGGAGGGGTTTTATGCGATGGAG
TTTCCCCACACTGAGTGGGTGGAGACTGAAGTTAGGCCAGCTTGGCACTTGATGTAATTCTCCTTGGAAT
TTGCCCTTTTTGAGTTTGGATCTTGGTTCATTCTCAAGCCTCAGACAGTGGTTCAAAGTTTTTTTCTTCC
ATTTCAGGTGTCGTGAGGCTAGCATCGATTGATCAACAAGTTTGTACAAAAAAGTTGGCATGCCGAGGGA
AATCATCACCCTACAGTTGGGCCAGTGCGGCAATCAGATTGGGTTCGAGTTCTGGAAACAGCTGTGCGCC
GAGCATGGTATCAGCCCCGAGGGCATCGTGGAGGAGTTCGCCACCGAGGGCACTGACCGCAAGGACGTCT
TTTTCTACCAGGCAGACGATGAGCACTACATCCCCCGGGCCGTGCTGCTGGACTTGGAACCCCGGGTGAT
CCACTCCATCCTCAACTCCCCCTATGCCAAGCTCTACAACCCAGAGAACATCTACCTGTCGGAACATGGA
GGAGGAGCTGGCAACAACTGGGCCAGCGGATTCTCCCAGGGAGAAAAGATCCATGAGGACATTTTTGACA
TCATAGACCGGGAGGCAGATGGTAGTGACAGTCTAGAGGGCTTTGTGCTGTGTCACTCCATTGCTGGGGG
GACAGGCTCTGGACTGGGTTCCTACCTCTTAGAACGGCTGAATGACAGGTATCCTAAGAAGCTGGTGCAG
ACATACTCAGTGTTTCCCAACCAGGACGAGATGAGCGATGTGGTGGTCCAGCCTTACAATTCACTCCTCA
CACTCAAGAGGCTGACGCAGAATGCAGACTGTGTGGTGGTGCTGGACAACACAGCCCTGAACCGGATTGC
CACAGACCGCCTGCACATCCAGAACCCATCCTTCTCCCAGATCAACCAGCTGGTGTCTACCATCATGTCA
GCCAGCACCACCACCCTGCGCTACCCTGGCTACATGAACAATGACCTCATCGGCCTCATCGCCTCGCTCA
TTCCCACCCCACGGCTCCACTTCCTCATGACCGGCTACACCCCTCTCACTACGGACCAGTCAGTGGCCAG
CGTGAGGAAGACCACGGTCCTGGATGTCATGAGGCGGCTGCTGCAGCCCAAGAACGTGATGGTGTCCACA
GGCCGAGACCGCCAGACCAACCACTGCTACATCGCCATCCTCAACATCATCCAGGGAGAGGTGGACCCCA
CCCAGGTCCACAAGAGCTTGCAGAGGATCCGGGAACGCAAGTTGGCCAACTTCATCCCGTGGGGCCCCGC
CAGCATCCAGGTGGCCCTGTCGAGGAAGTCTCCCTACCTGCCCTCGGCCCACCGGGTCAGCGGGCTCATG
ATGGCCAACCACACCAGCATCTCCTCGCTCTTCGAGAGAACCTGTCGCCAGTATGACAAGCTGCGTAAGC
GGGAGGCCTTCCTGGAGCAGTTCCGCAAGGAGGACATGTTCAAGGACAACTTTGATGAGATGGACACATC
CAGGGAGATTGTGCAGCAGCTCATCGATGAGTACCATGCGGCCACACGGCCAGACTACATCTCCTGGGGC
ACCCAGGAGCAGTGCCCAACTTTCTTGTACAAAGTGGTTGATATCGGTAAGCCTATCCCTAACCCTCTCC
TCGGTCTCGATTCTACGTAGTAATGAACTAGTACCGGTTAAGTCGACAATCAACGCGTTAAGTCGACAAT
CAACCTCTGGATTACAAAATTTGTGAAAGATTGACTGGTATTCTTAACTATGTTGCTCCTTTTACGCTAT
GTGGATACGCTGCTTTAATGCCTTTGTATCATGCTATTGCTTCCCGTATGGCTTTCATTTTCTCCTCCTT
GTATAAATCCTGGTTGCTGTCTCTTTATGAGGAGTTGTGGCCCGTTGTCAGGCAACGTGGCGTGGTGTGC
ACTGTGTTTGCTGACGCAACCCCCACTGGTTGGGGCATTGCCACCACCTGTCAGCTCCTTTCCGGGACTT
TCGCTTTCCCCCTCCCTATTGCCACGGCGGAACTCATCGCCGCCTGCCTTGCCCGCTGCTGGACAGGGGC
TCGGCTGTTGGGCACTGACAATTCCGTGGTGTTGTCGGGGAAATCATCGTCCTTTCCTTGGCTGCTCGCC
TGTGTTGCCACCTGGATTCTGCGCGGGACGTCCTTCTGCTACGTCCCTTCGGCCCTCAATCCAGCGGACC
TTCCTTCCCGCGGCCTGCTGCCGGCTCTGCGGCCTCTTCCGCGTCTTCGCCTTCGCCCTCAGACGAGTCG
GATCTCCCTTTGGGCCGCCTCCCCGCGTCGACTTTAAGACCAATGACTTACAAGGCAGCTGTAGATCTTA
GCCACTTTTTAAAAGAAAAGGGGGGACTGGAAGGGCTAATTCACTCCCAACGAAGACAAGATCTGCTTTT
TGCTTGTACTGGGTCTCTCTGGTTAGACCAGATCTGAGCCTGGGAGCTCTCTGGCTAACTAGGGAACCCA
CTGCTTAAGCCTCAATAAAGCTTGCCTTGAGTGCTTCAAGTAGTGTGTGCCCGTCTGTTGTGTGACTCTG
GTAACTAGAGATCCCTCAGACCCTTTTAGTCAGTGTGGAAAATCTCTAGCAGTACGTATAGTAGTTCATG
TCATCTTATTATTCAGTATTTATAACTTGCAAAGAAATGAATATCAGAGAGTGAGAGGAACTTGTTTATT
GCAGCTTATAATGGTTACAAATAAAGCAATAGCATCACAAATTTCACAAATAAAGCATTTTTTTCACTGC
ATTCTAGTTGTGGTTTGTCCAAACTCATCAATGTATCTTATCATGTCTGGCTCTAGCTATCCCGCCCCTA
ACTCCGCCCATCCCGCCCCTAACTCCGCCCAGTTCCGCCCATTCTCCGCCCCATGGCTGACTAATTTTTT
TTATTTATGCAGAGGCCGAGGCCGCCTCGGCCTCTGAGCTATTCCAGAAGTAGTGAGGAGGCTTTTTTGG
AGGCCTAGGGACGTACCCAATTCGCCCTATAGTGAGTCGTATTACGCGCGCTCACTGGCCGTCGTTTTAC
AACGTCGTGACTGGGAAAACCCTGGCGTTACCCAACTTAATCGCCTTGCAGCACATCCCCCTTTCGCCAG
CTGGCGTAATAGCGAAGAGGCCCGCACCGATCGCCCTTCCCAACAGTTGCGCAGCCTGAATGGCGAATGG
G
[124 nt withheld, positions 4272-4395]
C
[91 nt withheld, positions 4397-4487]
A
[49 nt withheld, positions 4489-4537]
CCTTTGACGTTGGAGTCCACGTTCTTT
[37 nt withheld, positions 4565-4601]
ACCCTATCTCGGTCTATTCTTTTGATTTATAAGGGATTTTGCCGATTTCGGCCTATTGGTTAAAAAATGA
GCTGATTTAACAAAAATTTAACGCGAATTTTAACAAAATATTAACGCTTACAATTTAGGTGGCACTTTTC
GGGGAAATGTGCGCGGAACCCCTATTTGTTTATTTTTCTAAATACATTCAAATATGTATCCGCTCATGAG
ACAATAACCCTGATAAATGCTTCAATAATATTGAAAAAGGAAGAGTATGAGTATTCAACATTTCCGTGTC
GCCCTTATTCCCTTTTTTGCGGCATTTTGCCTTCCTGTTTTTGCTCACCCAGAAACGCTGGTGAAAGTAA
AAGATGCTGAAGATCAGTTGGGTGCACGAGTGGGTTACATCGAACTGGATCTCAACAGCGGTAAGATCCT
TGAGAGTTTTCGCCCCGAAGAACGTTTTCCAATGATGAGCACTTTTAAAGTTCTGCTATGTGGCGCGGTA
TTATCCCGTATTGACGCCGGGCAAGAGCAACTCGGTCGCCGCATACACTATTCTCAGAATGACTTGGTTG
AGTACTCACCAGTCACAGAAAAGCATCTTACGGATGGCATGACAGTAAGAGAATTATGCAGTGCTGCCAT
AACCATGAGTGATAACACTGCGGCCAACTTACTTCTGACAACGATCGGAGGACCGAAGGAGCTAACCGCT
TTTTTGCACAACATGGGGGATCATGTAACTCGCCTTGATCGTTGGGAACCGGAGCTGAATGAAGCCATAC
CAAACGACGAGCGTGACACCACGATGCCTGTAGCAATGGCAACAACGTTGCGCAAACTATTAACTGGCGA
ACTACTTACTCTAGCTTCCCGGCAACAATTAATAGACTGGATGGAGGCGGATAAAGTTGCAGGACCACTT
CTGCGCTCGGCCCTTCCGGCTGGCTGGTTTATTGCTGATAAATCTGGAGCCGGTGAGCGTGGGTCTCGCG
GTATCATTGCAGCACTGGGGCCAGATGGTAAGCCCTCCCGTATCGTAGTTATCTACACGACGGGGAGTCA
GGCAACTATGGATGAACGAAATAGACAGATCGCTGAGATAGGTGCCTCACTGATTAAGCATTGGTAACTG
TCAGACCAAGTTTACTCATATATACTTTAGATTGATTTAAAACTTCATTTTTAATTTAAAAGGATCTAGG
TGAAGATCCTTTTTGATAATCTCATGACCAAAATCCCTTAACGTGAGTTTTCGTTCCACTGAGCGTCAGA
CCCCGTAGAAAAGATCAAAGGATCTTCTTGAGATCCTTTTTTTCTGCGCGTAATCTGCTGCTTGCAAACA
AAAAAACCACCGCTACCAGCGGTGGTTTGTTTGCCGGATCAAGAGCTACCAACTCTTTTTCCGAAGGTAA
CTGGCTTCAGCAGAGCGCAGATACCAAATACTGTTCTTCTAGTGTAGCCGTAGTTAGGCCACCACTTCAA
GAACTCTGTAGCACCGCCTACATACCTCGCTCTGCTAATCCTGTTACCAGTGGCTGCTGCCAGTGGCGAT
AAGTCGTGTCTTACCGGGTTGGACTCAAGACGATAGTTACCGGATAAGGCGCAGCGGTCGGGCTGAACGG
GGGGTTCGTGCACACAGCCCAGCTTGGAGCGAACGACCTACACCGAACTGAGATACCTACAGCGTGAGCT
ATGAGAAAGCGCCACGCTTCCCGAAGGGAGAAAGGCGGACAGGTATCCGGTAAGCGGCAGGGTCGGAACA
GGAGAGCGCACGAGGGAGCTTCCAGGGGGAAACGCCTGGTATCTTTATAGTCCTGTCGGGTTTCGCCACC
TCTGACTTGAGCGTCGATTTTTGTGATGCTCGTCAGGGGGGCGGAGCCTATGGAAAAACGCCAGCAACGC
GGCCTTTTTACGGTTCCTGGCCTTTTGCTGGCCTTTTGCTCACATGTTCTTTCCTGCGTTATCCCCTGAT
TCTGTGGATAACCGTATTACCGCCTTTGAGTGAGCTGATACCGCTCGCCGCAGCCGAACGACCGAGCGCA
GCGAGTCAGTGAGCGAGGAAGCGGAAGAGCGCCCAATACGCAAACCGCCTCTCCCCGCGCGTTGGCCGAT
TCATTAATGCAGCTGGCACGACAGGTTTCCCGACTGGAAAGCGGGCAGTGAGCGCAACGCAATTAATGTG
AGTTAGCTCACTCATTAGGCACCCCAGGCTTTACACTTTATGCTTCCGGCTCGTATGTTGTGTGGAATTG
TGAGCGGATAACAATTTCACACAGGAAACAGCTATGACCATGATTACGCCAAGCGCGCAATTAACCCTCA
CTAAAGGGAACAAAAGCTGGAGCTGCAAGCTTAATGTAGTCTTATGCAATACTCTTGTAGTCTTGCAACA
TGGTAACGATGAGTTAGCAACATGCCTTACAAGGAGAGAAAAAGCACCGTGCATGCCGATTGGTGGAAGT
AAGGTGGTACGATCGTGCCTTATTAGGAAGGCAACAGACGGGTCTGACATGGATTGGACGAACCACTGAA
TTGCCGCATTGCAGAGATATTGTATTTAAGTGCCTAGCTCGATACATAAACGGGTCTCTCTGGTTAGACC
AGATCTGAGCCTGGGAGCTCTCTGGCTAACTAGGGAACCCACTGCTTAAGCCTCAATAAAGCTTGCCTTG
AGTGCTTCAAGTAGTGTGTGCCCGTCTGTTGTGTGACTCTGGTAACTAGAGATCCCTCAGACCCTTTTAG
TCAGTGTGGAAAATCTCTAGCAGTGGCGCCCGAACAGGGACTTGAAAGCGAAAGGGAAACCAGAGGAGCT
CTCTCGACGCAGGACTCGGCTTGCTGAAGCGCGCACGGCAAGAGGCGAGGGGCGGCGACTGGTGAGTACG
CCAAAAATTTTGACTAGCGGAGGCTAGAAGGAGAGAGATGGGTGCGAGAGCGTCAGTATTAAGCGGGGGA
GAATTAGATCGCGATGGGAAAAAATTCGGTTAAGGCCAGGGGGAAAGAAAAAATATAAATTAAAACATAT
AGTATGGGCAAGCAGGGAGCTAGAACGATTCGCAGTTAATCCTGGCCTGTTAGAAACATCAGAAGGCTGT
AGACAAATACTGGGACAGCTACAACCATCCCTTCAGACAGGATCAGAAGAACTTAGATCATTATATAATA
CAGTAGCAACCCTCTATTGTGTGCATCAAAGGATAGAGATAAAAGACACCAAGGAAGCTTTAGACAAGAT
AGAGGAAGAGCAAAACAAAAGTAAGACCACCGCACAGCAAGCGGCCGCTGATCTTCAGACCTGGAGGAGG
AGATATGAGGGACAATTGGAGAAGTGAATTATATAAATATAAAGTAGTAAAAATTGAACCATTAGGAGTA
GCACCCACCAAGGCAAAGAGAAGAGTGGTGCAGAGAGAAAAAAGAGCAGTGGGAATAGGAGCTTTGTTCC
TTGGGTTCTTGGGAGCAGCAGGAAGCACTATGGGCGCAGCGTCAATGACGCTGACGGTACAGGCCAGACA
ATTATTGTCTGGTATAGTGCAGCAGCAGAACAATTTGCTGAGGGCTATTGAGGCGCAACAGCATCTGTTG
CAACTCACAGTCTGGGGCATCAAGCAGCTCCAGGCAAGAATCCTGGCTGTGGAAAGATACCTAAAGGATC
AACAGCTCCTGGGGATTTGGGGTTGCTCTGGAAAACTCATTTGCACCACTGCTGTGCCTTGGAATGCTAG
TTGGAGTAATAAATCTCTGGAACAGATTTGGAATCACACGACCTGGATGGAGTGGGACAGAGAAATTAAC
AATTACACAAGCTTAATACACTCCTTAATTGAAGAATCGCAAAACCAGCAAGAAAAGAATGAACAAGAAT
TATTGGAATTAGATAAATGGGCAAGTTTGTGGAATTGGTTTAACATAACAAATTGGCTGTGGTATATAAA
ATTATTCATAATGATAGTAGGAGGCTTGGTAGGTTTAAGAATAGTTTTTGCTGTACTTTCTATAGTGAAT
AGAGTTAGGCAGGGATATTCACCATTATCGTTTCAGACCCACCTCCCAACCCCGAGGGGACCCATGCATT
GCATCTCAATTAGTCAGCAACCAGGTGTGGAAAGTCCCCAGGCTCCCCAGCAGGCAGAAGTATGCAAAGC
ATGCGTCTCAATTAGTCAGCAACCATAGTCCCGCCCCTAACTCCGCCCATCCCGCCCCTAACTCCGCCCA
GTTCCGCCCATTCTCCGCCCCATGGCTGACTAATTTTTTTTATTTATGCAGAGGCCGAGGCCGCCTCGGC
CTCTGAGCTATTCCAGAAGTAGTGAGGAGGCTTTTTTGGAGGCCTAGGCTTTTGCAAAAAGCTTTCTAGA
GGTACCACCGGAGCTTACCATGACCGAGTACAAGCCCACGGTGCGCCTCGCCACCCGCGACGACGTCCCC
AGGGCCGTACGCACCCTCGCCGCCGCGTTCGCCGACTACCCCGCCACGCGCCACACCGTCGATCCGGACC
GCCACATCGAGCGGGTCACCGAGCTGCAAGAACTCTTCCTCACGCGCGTCGGGCTCGACATCGGCAAGGT
GTGGGTCGCGGACGACGGCGCCGCCGTGGCGGTCTGGACCACGCCGGAGAGCGTCGAAGCGGGGGCGGTG
TTCGCCGAGATCGGCCCGCGCATGGCCGAGTTGAGCGGTTCCCGGCTGGCCGCGCAGCAACAGATGGAAG
GCCTCCTGGCGCCGCACCGGCCCAAGGAGCCCGCGTGGTTCCTGGCCACCGTCGGCGTCTCGCCCGACCA
CCAGGGCAAGGGTCTGGGCAGCGCCGTCGTGCTCCCCGGAGTGGAGGCGGCCGAGCGCGCCGGGGTGCCC
GCCTTCCTGGAGACCTCCGCGCCCCGCAACCTCCCCTTCTACGAGCGGCTCGGCTTCACCGTCACCGCCG
ACGTCGAGGTGCCCGAAGGACCGCGCACCTGGTGCATGACCCGCAAGCCCGGTGCCAGTTAACGAATTCT
AGATCTTGAGACAAATGGCAGTATTCATCCACAATTTTAAAAGAAAAGGGGGGATTGGGGGGTACAGTGC
AGGGGAAAGAATAGTAGACATAATAGCAACAGACATACAAACTAAAGAATTACAAAAACAAATTACAAAA
ATTCAAAATTTTCGGGTTTATTACAGGGACAGCAGAGATCCACTTTGGCGCC
