Features (pLannotate 1.2.2; 34 found; start..end, strand, type, name):
     25..91      +  CDS            small t antigen (fragment): SV40 (simian virus 40) small t antigen
     98..1276    +  promoter       EF-1α promoter: strong constitutive promoter for human elongation factor EF-1α
   1297..1314    +  protein_bind   attB1 (fragment): mutant version of attB; core recombination site for the Gateway® BP reaction BP Clonase™
   1320..2672    +  CDS            TUBG1: TBG1_HUMAN - Also known as TUBG. Experimental evidence at protein level: Swiss-Prot protein existence level 1. Tubulin is the major constituent of microtubules. The gamma chain is found at microtubule organizing centers (MTOC) such as the spindle poles or the centrosome. Pericentriolar matrix component that regulates alpha/beta chain minus-end nucleation, centrosome duplication and spindle formation. From Homo sapiens (Human).
   2675..2698    -  protein_bind   attB2: mutant version of attB; recombination site for the Gateway® BP reaction BP Clonase™
   2706..2747    +  CDS            V5 tag: epitope tag from simian virus 5
   2763..2816    +  promoter       U6 promoter (fragment): RNA polymerase III promoter for human U6 snRNA
   2858..3446    +  misc_feature   WPRE: woodchuck hepatitis virus posttranscriptional regulatory element
   3497..3516    +  misc_feature   cPPT/CTS (fragment): central polypurine tract and central termination sequence of HIV-1
   3518..3751    +  LTR            3' LTR (ΔU3): self-inactivating 3' long terminal repeat (LTR) from HIV-1
   3829..3950    +  polyA_signal   SV40 poly(A) signal: SV40 polyadenylation signal
   3990..4125    +  rep_origin     SV40 ori: SV40 origin of replication
   4146..4164    -  promoter       T7 promoter: promoter for bacteriophage T7 RNA polymerase
   4172..4327    +  CDS            lacZα (fragment): LacZα fragment of β-galactosidase; lacZ fragment
   4332..4760    +  rep_origin     f1 ori (sequence partly withheld): f1 bacteriophage origin of replication; arrow indicates direction of (+) strand synthesis
   4813..4917    +  promoter       AmpR promoter: bla
   4918..5778    +  CDS            AmpR: β-lactamase; bla; confers resistance to ampicillin, carbenicillin, and related antibiotics
   5949..6537    +  rep_origin     ori: high-copy-number ColE1/pMB1/pBR322/pUC origin of replication
   6720..6812    +  CDS            lacI (fragment): lac repressor; lacI; The lac repressor binds to the lac operator to inhibit transcription in E. coli. This inhibition can be relieved by adding lactose or isopropyl-β-D-thiogalactopyranoside (IPTG).
   6825..6846    +  protein_bind   CAP binding site: CAP binding activates transcription in the presence of cAMP. E. coli catabolite activator protein
   6861..6891    +  promoter       lac promoter: promoter for the E. coli lac operon
   6899..6915    +  protein_bind   lac operator: The lac repressor binds to the lac operator to inhibit transcription in E. coli. This inhibition can be relieved by adding lactose or isopropyl-β-D-thiogalactopyranoside (IPTG). lac repressor encoded by lacI
   6960..6978    +  promoter       T3 promoter: promoter for bacteriophage T3 RNA polymerase
   7006..7232    +  promoter       RSV promoter: Rous sarcoma virus enhancer/promoter
   7233..7413    +  LTR            5' LTR (truncated): truncated 5' long terminal repeat (LTR) from HIV-1
   7460..7585    +  misc_feature   HIV-1 Ψ: packaging signal of human immunodeficiency virus type 1
   7569..7932    +  CDS            HIV-1 gag (fragment): gag protein from human immunodeficiency virus 1; gag
   8078..8311    +  misc_feature   RRE: The Rev response element (RRE) of HIV-1 allows for Rev-dependent mRNA export from the nucleus to the cytoplasm.
   8688..8714    +  CDS            Rev (fragment): human immunodeficiency virus 1 (HIV-1) Rev protein; rev; enhances nuclear export of unspliced and incompletely spliced viral mRNAs
   8721..8744    +  promoter       SV40 promoter (fragment): SV40 early promoter
   8745..8816    +  promoter       SV40 promoter (fragment): SV40 enhancer and early promoter
   8840..8975    +  rep_origin     SV40 ori: SV40 origin of replication
   9021..9617    +  CDS            PuroR (fragment): puromycin N-acetyltransferase; pac from Streptomyces; confers resistance to puromycin
   9666..9783    +  misc_feature   cPPT/CTS: central polypurine tract and central termination sequence of HIV-1
>Addgene plasmid #98376 | TUBG1_pLX307 | addgene full sequence | sequence record 190423 | Addgene NGS Result
GGCTCGAGGCCTGCAGGTGCAAAGATGGATAAAGTTTTAAACAGAGAGGAATCTTTGCAGCTAATGGACC
TTCTAGGTCTTGAAAGGAGTGGGAATTGGCTCCGGTGCCCGTCAGTGGGCAGAGCGCACATCGCCCACAG
TCCCCGAGAAGTTGGGGGGAGGGGTCGGCAATTGAACCGGTGCCTAGAGAAGGTGGCGCGGGGTAAACTG
GGAAAGTGATGTCGTGTACTGGCTCCGCCTTTTTCCCGAGGGTGGGGGAGAACCGTATATAAGTGCAGTA
GTCGCCGTGAACGTTCTTTTTCGCAACGGGTTTGCCGCCAGAACACAGGTAAGTGCCGTGTGTGGTTCCC
GCGGGCCTGGCCTCTTTACGGGTTATGGCCCTTGCGTGCCTTGAATTACTTCCACCTGGCTGCAGTACGT
GATTCTTGATCCCGAGCTTCGGGTTGGAAGTGGGTGGGAGAGTTCGAGGCCTTGCGCTTAAGGAGCCCCT
TCGCCTCGTGCTTGAGTTGAGGCCTGGCCTGGGCGCTGGGGCCGCCGCGTGCGAATCTGGTGGCACCTTC
GCGCCTGTCTCGCTGCTTTCGATAAGTCTCTAGCCATTTAAAATTTTTGATGACCTGCTGCGACGCTTTT
TTTCTGGCAAGATAGTCTTGTAAATGCGGGCCAAGATCTGCACACTGGTATTTCGGTTTTTGGGGCCGCG
GGCGGCGACGGGGCCCGTGCGTCCCAGCGCACATGTTCGGCGAGGCGGGGCCTGCGAGCGCGGCCACCGA
GAATCGGACGGGGGTAGTCTCAAGCTGGCCGGCCTGCTCTGGTGCCTGGCCTCGCGCCGCCGTGTATCGC
CCCGCCCTGGGCGGCAAGGCTGGCCCGGTCGGCACCAGTTGCGTGAGCGGAAAGATGGCCGCTTCCCGGC
CCTGCTGCAGGGAGCTCAAAATGGAGGACGCGGCGCTCGGGAGAGCGGGCGGGTGAGTCACCCACACAAA
GGAAAAGGGCCTTTCCGTCCTCAGCCGTCGCTTCATGTGACTCCACGGAGTACCGGGCGCCGTCCAGGCA
CCTCGATTAGTTCTCGAGCTTTTGGAGTACGTCGTCTTTAGGTTGGGGGGAGGGGTTTTATGCGATGGAG
TTTCCCCACACTGAGTGGGTGGAGACTGAAGTTAGGCCAGCTTGGCACTTGATGTAATTCTCCTTGGAAT
TTGCCCTTTTTGAGTTTGGATCTTGGTTCATTCTCAAGCCTCAGACAGTGGTTCAAAGTTTTTTTCTTCC
ATTTCAGGTGTCGTGAGGCTAGCATCGATTGATCAACAAGTTTGTACAAAAAAGTTGGCATGCCGAGGGA
AATCATCACCCTACAGTTGGGCCAGTGCGGCAATCAGATTGGGTTCGAGTTCTGGAAACAGCTGTGCGCC
GAGCATGGTATCAGCCCCGAGGGCATCGTGGAGGAGTTCGCCACCGAGGGCACTGACCGCAAGGACGTCT
TTTTCTACCAGGCAGACGATGAGCACTACATCCCCCGGGCCGTGCTGCTGGACTTGGAACCCCGGGTGAT
CCACTCCATCCTCAACTCCCCCTATGCCAAGCTCTACAACCCAGAGAACATCTACCTGTCGGAACATGGA
GGAGGAGCTGGCAACAACTGGGCCAGCGGATTCTCCCAGGGAGAAAAGATCCATGAGGACATTTTTGACA
TCATAGACCGGGAGGCAGATGGTAGTGACAGTCTAGAGGGCTTTGTGCTGTGTCACTCCATTGCTGGGGG
GACAGGCTCTGGACTGGGTTCCTACCTCTTAGAACGGCTGAATGACAGGTATCCTAAGAAGCTGGTGCAG
ACATACTCAGTGTTTCCCAACCAGGACGAGATGAGCGATGTGGTGGTCCAGCCTTACAATTCACTCCTCA
CACTCAAGAGGCTGACGCAGAATGCAGACTGTGTGGTGGTGCTGGACAACACAGCCCTGAACCGGATTGC
CACAGACCGCCTGCACATCCAGAACCCATCCTTCTCCCAGATCAACCAGCTGGTGTCTACCATCATGTCA
GCCAGCACCACCACCCTGCGCTACCCTGGCTACATGAACAATGACCTCATCGGCCTCATCGCCTCGCTCA
TTCCCACCCCACGGCTCCACTTCCTCATGACCGGCTACACCCCTCTCACTACGGACCAGTCAGTGGCCAG
CGTGAGGAAGACCACGGTCCTGGATGTCATGAGGCGGCTGCTGCAGCCCAAGAACGTGATGGTGTCCACA
GGCCGAGACCGCCAGACCAACCACTGCTACATCGCCATCCTCAACATCATCCAGGGAGAGGTGGACCCCA
CCCAGGTCCACAAGAGCTTGCAGAGGATCCGGGAACGCAAGTTGGCCAACTTCATCCCGTGGGGCCCCGC
CAGCATCCAGGTGGCCCTGTCGAGGAAGTCTCCCTACCTGCCCTCGGCCCACCGGGTCAGCGGGCTCATG
ATGGCCAACCACACCAGCATCTCCTCGCTCTTCGAGAGAACCTGTCGCCAGTATGACAAGCTGCGTAAGC
GGGAGGCCTTCCTGGAGCAGTTCCGCAAGGAGGACATGTTCAAGGACAACTTTGATGAGATGGACACATC
CAGGGAGATTGTGCAGCAGCTCATCGATGAGTACCATGCGGCCACACGGCCAGACTACATCTCCTGGGGC
ACCCAGGAGCAGTGCCCAACTTTCTTGTACAAAGTGGTTGATATCGGTAAGCCTATCCCTAACCCTCTCC
TCGGTCTCGATTCTACGTAGTAATGAACTAGTCCGTAACTTGAAAGTATTTCGATTTCTTGGCTTTATAT
ATCTTGTGGAAAGGACGATTTCCACCTAACCCTATCCAGCCGACGCGTTAAGTCGACAATCAACCTCTGG
ATTACAAAATTTGTGAAAGATTGACTGGTATTCTTAACTATGTTGCTCCTTTTACGCTATGTGGATACGC
TGCTTTAATGCCTTTGTATCATGCTATTGCTTCCCGTATGGCTTTCATTTTCTCCTCCTTGTATAAATCC
TGGTTGCTGTCTCTTTATGAGGAGTTGTGGCCCGTTGTCAGGCAACGTGGCGTGGTGTGCACTGTGTTTG
CTGACGCAACCCCCACTGGTTGGGGCATTGCCACCACCTGTCAGCTCCTTTCCGGGACTTTCGCTTTCCC
CCTCCCTATTGCCACGGCGGAACTCATCGCCGCCTGCCTTGCCCGCTGCTGGACAGGGGCTCGGCTGTTG
GGCACTGACAATTCCGTGGTGTTGTCGGGGAAATCATCGTCCTTTCCTTGGCTGCTCGCCTGTGTTGCCA
CCTGGATTCTGCGCGGGACGTCCTTCTGCTACGTCCCTTCGGCCCTCAATCCAGCGGACCTTCCTTCCCG
CGGCCTGCTGCCGGCTCTGCGGCCTCTTCCGCGTCTTCGCCTTCGCCCTCAGACGAGTCGGATCTCCCTT
TGGGCCGCCTCCCCGCGTCGACTTTAAGACCAATGACTTACAAGGCAGCTGTAGATCTTAGCCACTTTTT
AAAAGAAAAGGGGGGACTGGAAGGGCTAATTCACTCCCAACGAAGACAAGATCTGCTTTTTGCTTGTACT
GGGTCTCTCTGGTTAGACCAGATCTGAGCCTGGGAGCTCTCTGGCTAACTAGGGAACCCACTGCTTAAGC
CTCAATAAAGCTTGCCTTGAGTGCTTCAAGTAGTGTGTGCCCGTCTGTTGTGTGACTCTGGTAACTAGAG
ATCCCTCAGACCCTTTTAGTCAGTGTGGAAAATCTCTAGCAGTACGTATAGTAGTTCATGTCATCTTATT
ATTCAGTATTTATAACTTGCAAAGAAATGAATATCAGAGAGTGAGAGGAACTTGTTTATTGCAGCTTATA
ATGGTTACAAATAAAGCAATAGCATCACAAATTTCACAAATAAAGCATTTTTTTCACTGCATTCTAGTTG
TGGTTTGTCCAAACTCATCAATGTATCTTATCATGTCTGGCTCTAGCTATCCCGCCCCTAACTCCGCCCA
TCCCGCCCCTAACTCCGCCCAGTTCCGCCCATTCTCCGCCCCATGGCTGACTAATTTTTTTTATTTATGC
AGAGGCCGAGGCCGCCTCGGCCTCTGAGCTATTCCAGAAGTAGTGAGGAGGCTTTTTTGGAGGCCTAGGG
ACGTACCCAATTCGCCCTATAGTGAGTCGTATTACGCGCGCTCACTGGCCGTCGTTTTACAACGTCGTGA
CTGGGAAAACCCTGGCGTTACCCAACTTAATCGCCTTGCAGCACATCCCCCTTTCGCCAGCTGGCGTAAT
AGCGAAGAGGCCCGCACCGATCGCCCTTCCCAACAGTTGCGCAGCCTGAATGGCGAATGGG
[124 nt withheld, positions 4332-4455]
C
[91 nt withheld, positions 4457-4547]
A
[49 nt withheld, positions 4549-4597]
CCTTTGACGTTGGAGTCCACGTTCTTT
[37 nt withheld, positions 4625-4661]
ACCCTATCTCGGTCTATTCTTTTGATTTATAAGGGATTTTGCCGATTTCGGCCTATTGGTTAAAAAATGA
GCTGATTTAACAAAAATTTAACGCGAATTTTAACAAAATATTAACGCTTACAATTTAGGTGGCACTTTTC
GGGGAAATGTGCGCGGAACCCCTATTTGTTTATTTTTCTAAATACATTCAAATATGTATCCGCTCATGAG
ACAATAACCCTGATAAATGCTTCAATAATATTGAAAAAGGAAGAGTATGAGTATTCAACATTTCCGTGTC
GCCCTTATTCCCTTTTTTGCGGCATTTTGCCTTCCTGTTTTTGCTCACCCAGAAACGCTGGTGAAAGTAA
AAGATGCTGAAGATCAGTTGGGTGCACGAGTGGGTTACATCGAACTGGATCTCAACAGCGGTAAGATCCT
TGAGAGTTTTCGCCCCGAAGAACGTTTTCCAATGATGAGCACTTTTAAAGTTCTGCTATGTGGCGCGGTA
TTATCCCGTATTGACGCCGGGCAAGAGCAACTCGGTCGCCGCATACACTATTCTCAGAATGACTTGGTTG
AGTACTCACCAGTCACAGAAAAGCATCTTACGGATGGCATGACAGTAAGAGAATTATGCAGTGCTGCCAT
AACCATGAGTGATAACACTGCGGCCAACTTACTTCTGACAACGATCGGAGGACCGAAGGAGCTAACCGCT
TTTTTGCACAACATGGGGGATCATGTAACTCGCCTTGATCGTTGGGAACCGGAGCTGAATGAAGCCATAC
CAAACGACGAGCGTGACACCACGATGCCTGTAGCAATGGCAACAACGTTGCGCAAACTATTAACTGGCGA
ACTACTTACTCTAGCTTCCCGGCAACAATTAATAGACTGGATGGAGGCGGATAAAGTTGCAGGACCACTT
CTGCGCTCGGCCCTTCCGGCTGGCTGGTTTATTGCTGATAAATCTGGAGCCGGTGAGCGTGGGTCTCGCG
GTATCATTGCAGCACTGGGGCCAGATGGTAAGCCCTCCCGTATCGTAGTTATCTACACGACGGGGAGTCA
GGCAACTATGGATGAACGAAATAGACAGATCGCTGAGATAGGTGCCTCACTGATTAAGCATTGGTAACTG
TCAGACCAAGTTTACTCATATATACTTTAGATTGATTTAAAACTTCATTTTTAATTTAAAAGGATCTAGG
TGAAGATCCTTTTTGATAATCTCATGACCAAAATCCCTTAACGTGAGTTTTCGTTCCACTGAGCGTCAGA
CCCCGTAGAAAAGATCAAAGGATCTTCTTGAGATCCTTTTTTTCTGCGCGTAATCTGCTGCTTGCAAACA
AAAAAACCACCGCTACCAGCGGTGGTTTGTTTGCCGGATCAAGAGCTACCAACTCTTTTTCCGAAGGTAA
CTGGCTTCAGCAGAGCGCAGATACCAAATACTGTTCTTCTAGTGTAGCCGTAGTTAGGCCACCACTTCAA
GAACTCTGTAGCACCGCCTACATACCTCGCTCTGCTAATCCTGTTACCAGTGGCTGCTGCCAGTGGCGAT
AAGTCGTGTCTTACCGGGTTGGACTCAAGACGATAGTTACCGGATAAGGCGCAGCGGTCGGGCTGAACGG
GGGGTTCGTGCACACAGCCCAGCTTGGAGCGAACGACCTACACCGAACTGAGATACCTACAGCGTGAGCT
ATGAGAAAGCGCCACGCTTCCCGAAGGGAGAAAGGCGGACAGGTATCCGGTAAGCGGCAGGGTCGGAACA
GGAGAGCGCACGAGGGAGCTTCCAGGGGGAAACGCCTGGTATCTTTATAGTCCTGTCGGGTTTCGCCACC
TCTGACTTGAGCGTCGATTTTTGTGATGCTCGTCAGGGGGGCGGAGCCTATGGAAAAACGCCAGCAACGC
GGCCTTTTTACGGTTCCTGGCCTTTTGCTGGCCTTTTGCTCACATGTTCTTTCCTGCGTTATCCCCTGAT
TCTGTGGATAACCGTATTACCGCCTTTGAGTGAGCTGATACCGCTCGCCGCAGCCGAACGACCGAGCGCA
GCGAGTCAGTGAGCGAGGAAGCGGAAGAGCGCCCAATACGCAAACCGCCTCTCCCCGCGCGTTGGCCGAT
TCATTAATGCAGCTGGCACGACAGGTTTCCCGACTGGAAAGCGGGCAGTGAGCGCAACGCAATTAATGTG
AGTTAGCTCACTCATTAGGCACCCCAGGCTTTACACTTTATGCTTCCGGCTCGTATGTTGTGTGGAATTG
TGAGCGGATAACAATTTCACACAGGAAACAGCTATGACCATGATTACGCCAAGCGCGCAATTAACCCTCA
CTAAAGGGAACAAAAGCTGGAGCTGCAAGCTTAATGTAGTCTTATGCAATACTCTTGTAGTCTTGCAACA
TGGTAACGATGAGTTAGCAACATGCCTTACAAGGAGAGAAAAAGCACCGTGCATGCCGATTGGTGGAAGT
AAGGTGGTACGATCGTGCCTTATTAGGAAGGCAACAGACGGGTCTGACATGGATTGGACGAACCACTGAA
TTGCCGCATTGCAGAGATATTGTATTTAAGTGCCTAGCTCGATACATAAACGGGTCTCTCTGGTTAGACC
AGATCTGAGCCTGGGAGCTCTCTGGCTAACTAGGGAACCCACTGCTTAAGCCTCAATAAAGCTTGCCTTG
AGTGCTTCAAGTAGTGTGTGCCCGTCTGTTGTGTGACTCTGGTAACTAGAGATCCCTCAGACCCTTTTAG
TCAGTGTGGAAAATCTCTAGCAGTGGCGCCCGAACAGGGACTTGAAAGCGAAAGGGAAACCAGAGGAGCT
CTCTCGACGCAGGACTCGGCTTGCTGAAGCGCGCACGGCAAGAGGCGAGGGGCGGCGACTGGTGAGTACG
CCAAAAATTTTGACTAGCGGAGGCTAGAAGGAGAGAGATGGGTGCGAGAGCGTCAGTATTAAGCGGGGGA
GAATTAGATCGCGATGGGAAAAAATTCGGTTAAGGCCAGGGGGAAAGAAAAAATATAAATTAAAACATAT
AGTATGGGCAAGCAGGGAGCTAGAACGATTCGCAGTTAATCCTGGCCTGTTAGAAACATCAGAAGGCTGT
AGACAAATACTGGGACAGCTACAACCATCCCTTCAGACAGGATCAGAAGAACTTAGATCATTATATAATA
CAGTAGCAACCCTCTATTGTGTGCATCAAAGGATAGAGATAAAAGACACCAAGGAAGCTTTAGACAAGAT
AGAGGAAGAGCAAAACAAAAGTAAGACCACCGCACAGCAAGCGGCCGCTGATCTTCAGACCTGGAGGAGG
AGATATGAGGGACAATTGGAGAAGTGAATTATATAAATATAAAGTAGTAAAAATTGAACCATTAGGAGTA
GCACCCACCAAGGCAAAGAGAAGAGTGGTGCAGAGAGAAAAAAGAGCAGTGGGAATAGGAGCTTTGTTCC
TTGGGTTCTTGGGAGCAGCAGGAAGCACTATGGGCGCAGCGTCAATGACGCTGACGGTACAGGCCAGACA
ATTATTGTCTGGTATAGTGCAGCAGCAGAACAATTTGCTGAGGGCTATTGAGGCGCAACAGCATCTGTTG
CAACTCACAGTCTGGGGCATCAAGCAGCTCCAGGCAAGAATCCTGGCTGTGGAAAGATACCTAAAGGATC
AACAGCTCCTGGGGATTTGGGGTTGCTCTGGAAAACTCATTTGCACCACTGCTGTGCCTTGGAATGCTAG
TTGGAGTAATAAATCTCTGGAACAGATTTGGAATCACACGACCTGGATGGAGTGGGACAGAGAAATTAAC
AATTACACAAGCTTAATACACTCCTTAATTGAAGAATCGCAAAACCAGCAAGAAAAGAATGAACAAGAAT
TATTGGAATTAGATAAATGGGCAAGTTTGTGGAATTGGTTTAACATAACAAATTGGCTGTGGTATATAAA
ATTATTCATAATGATAGTAGGAGGCTTGGTAGGTTTAAGAATAGTTTTTGCTGTACTTTCTATAGTGAAT
AGAGTTAGGCAGGGATATTCACCATTATCGTTTCAGACCCACCTCCCAACCCCGAGGGGACCCATGCATT
GCATCTCAATTAGTCAGCAACCAGGTGTGGAAAGTCCCCAGGCTCCCCAGCAGGCAGAAGTATGCAAAGC
ATGCGTCTCAATTAGTCAGCAACCATAGTCCCGCCCCTAACTCCGCCCATCCCGCCCCTAACTCCGCCCA
GTTCCGCCCATTCTCCGCCCCATGGCTGACTAATTTTTTTTATTTATGCAGAGGCCGAGGCCGCCTCGGC
CTCTGAGCTATTCCAGAAGTAGTGAGGAGGCTTTTTTGGAGGCCTAGGCTTTTGCAAAAAGCTTTCTAGA
GGTACCACCGGAGCTTACCATGACCGAGTACAAGCCCACGGTGCGCCTCGCCACCCGCGACGACGTCCCC
AGGGCCGTACGCACCCTCGCCGCCGCGTTCGCCGACTACCCCGCCACGCGCCACACCGTCGATCCGGACC
GCCACATCGAGCGGGTCACCGAGCTGCAAGAACTCTTCCTCACGCGCGTCGGGCTCGACATCGGCAAGGT
GTGGGTCGCGGACGACGGCGCCGCCGTGGCGGTCTGGACCACGCCGGAGAGCGTCGAAGCGGGGGCGGTG
TTCGCCGAGATCGGCCCGCGCATGGCCGAGTTGAGCGGTTCCCGGCTGGCCGCGCAGCAACAGATGGAAG
GCCTCCTGGCGCCGCACCGGCCCAAGGAGCCCGCGTGGTTCCTGGCCACCGTCGGCGTCTCGCCCGACCA
CCAGGGCAAGGGTCTGGGCAGCGCCGTCGTGCTCCCCGGAGTGGAGGCGGCCGAGCGCGCCGGGGTGCCC
GCCTTCCTGGAGACCTCCGCGCCCCGCAACCTCCCCTTCTACGAGCGGCTCGGCTTCACCGTCACCGCCG
ACGTCGAGGTGCCCGAAGGACCGCGCACCTGGTGCATGACCCGCAAGCCCGGTGCCAGTTAACGAATTCT
AGATCTTGAGACAAATGGCAGTATTCATCCACAATTTTAAAAGAAAAGGGGGGATTGGGGGGTACAGTGC
AGGGGAAAGAATAGTAGACATAATAGCAACAGACATACAAACTAAAGAATTACAAAAACAAATTACAAAA
ATTCAAAATTTTCGGGTTTATTACAGGGACAGCAGAGATCCACTTTGGCGCC
